Addgene plasmid #19567: Pedal Peptide 3
Depositing lab: Leonid Moroz. Depositing organization: University of Florida. Publication: Neuronal transcriptome of aplysia: neuronal compartments and circuitry. Moroz LL, Edwards JR, Puthanveettil SV, Kohn AB, Ha T, Heyland A, Knudsen B, Sahni A, Yu F, Liu L, Jezzini S, Lovell P, Iannucculli W, Chen M, Nguyen T, Sheng H, Shaw R, Kalachikov S, Panchin YV, Farmerie W, Russo JJ, Ju J, Kandel ER. Cell. 2006 Dec 29. 127(7):1453-67. 10.1016/j.cell.2006.09.052 PubMed 17190607.
Backbone
  Vector backbone: TOPO pCR4
  Backbone manufacturer: Invitrogen
  Backbone size w/o insert (bp): 4000
  Vector type: Bacterial Expression
Growth in bacteria
  Bacterial resistance: Ampicillin, 100 μg/mL
  Growth temperature: 37°C
  Growth strain: DH5alpha
  Copy number: High Copy
Gene/Insert
  Gene/Insert name: Pedal Peptide 3
  Species: Aplysia californica
  Insert size (bp): 1645
  GenBank ID: DQ479395
  Cloning method: Restriction Enzyme; 5′ cloning site EcoR1 (not destroyed); 3′ cloning site EcoR1 (not destroyed)
  Sequencing primers: 5′ M13 forward; 3′ M13 Reverse
Terms and licenses: Academic/Nonprofit Terms; Industry Terms: Not Available to Industry
How to cite: Pedal Peptide 3 was a gift from Leonid Moroz (Addgene plasmid # 19567)
