[The description below was written by a language model from this plasmid's Addgene catalogue record.]
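Description:
Pedal Peptide 3 is a cloned cDNA plasmid in which a roughly 1.6 kb sequence from the sea slug Aplysia californica has been placed in the Invitrogen TOPO pCR4 backbone, a commercial vector of about 4 kb designed for capturing and sequencing PCR products. It is catalogued as a bacterial expression vector, but the record lists no promoter, tag or reporter driving the insert, so it is best regarded as a cloning and archival construct maintained in E. coli. It is a high-copy plasmid selected with ampicillin. No feature table accompanies the entry, so the origin of replication and any additional backbone elements are not itemised here.

The insert is named for pedal peptide 3; pedal peptides are molluscan neuropeptides, and the insert size suggests a transcript encoding the precursor, although the record does not say whether the full coding region or untranslated regions are included. The fragment is flanked on both sides by EcoRI sites that remain intact, so it can be released in a single digest for subcloning, although its orientation within the vector is not stated. M13 forward and reverse primer sites on either side of the insert allow it to be sequenced from both ends.

The plasmid comes from a study of the Aplysia neuronal transcriptome that examined neuronal compartments and circuitry. In that context, a clone like this would plausibly serve as a sequence-verified reference for the gene, as a template for generating probes to map expression in identified neurons, or as a source of the cDNA for transfer into expression vectors, though the record does not specify an intended application.
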