>Addgene plasmid #19567 | Pedal Peptide 3 | depositor partial sequence | sequence record 9203 | Author sequence
GGTGCGAGCAGGCTGCTTAAAAACCGCGCCGGAATCAGTGCCAGAGTAGCAGACGAGCGTGGGGTTTTGA
GTCGTGGACCACAGGCAGGAAACCTGGGACGGCAAGATCTACGTCACCTGAGATTTTTGTGACAAGACAG
AGAAAGTCTGACAACTTTCCCCCTAGGCGGAAGTTTTTCACGTCGTCGTGTTGATATCATCGCTCACAGC
CGCGCATTATTGTTTGAACAAGACAAAGTGTACAAGAAACGATAAAAAACAGACTAGAAAACAAAAACAA
AACAAAAATTAAACAAAAATAAAACCACCCAACAAAACAAATCAGTTTGCGCGAAACGTGACTGCAGTTC
AAAAGTTGTCAGCTGACAGTTTACTGAGAACAGAATAACAACGTTCTTATTTTCTTTAAATAAAAATCGG
AAATTTGTTAAAGTACAAGCTATGCAGAGGAACGAGGACTGAGTGTGGGCGAAAGGCAACCAAACTGTTC
CCAAGTTCCACTGGTCAAGACAGGAGCCTGTACCCGGGGCAGCACGTACTACCCACGCACGCGAACACGT
CACGTCACGGATACACCTAGTGCGTACGTGCGACCACCCAGCCAAGATGCGAACCGCCGCCATCTGCGTT
GTTCTTCTGCTGTGCACTGCTCGGTCCCAGTGCTCTGACCAACAATCACAAAATGAAGGAGAGAGCCAGC
CTGCGAATGAAGAGAAGAGAAAATTTGACAAGATCTCAAGTTTGAGCGGAGGTTTTGGAGGTTTTGGGAA
ACGAGACGGGGAAGGCGGATCTACAGAAGAGACCGGAGATGTTGAGGGCAAAAACTCCGAGCAGACGACA
GAGGAAGCCTCAGAGGCCGGTGACGTCACGGATGAGGCTAATTCCTCCATGGCGAAGAGAGGTTTTGATT
CGATCTCTAGTGTCAGCGGATTTGGAGGTTTTGGCAAGAAATCGGGAGAAAAGCGACGATTCGACTCCAT
AAACAGTTCGGCGTTCTCCGGATTTGGGAAACGACCATTTGACGGAATCGATTCTGTGTCTGCGTTCAGT
CAGTTTGGGAAGAGACCGTTTGATGGCATCGACTCCGTCAGCGGGTTTAGTCAATTTGGAAAACGACGAC
TCGACTCTATCGCTGGATCAAGTGGCTTCAGTAACTTCGGCAAACGGCGATTTGATTCCATAGCGAATAA
TAATGCATTTTCTGATTTTGGAAAACGACGACTCGACTCTATCGCTGGATCAAGTGGCTTCAGTAACTTC
GGCAAACGGCGATTTGATTCCACAGCGAATAATAATGCATTTTCTGATTTTGGAAAACGACGACTCGACT
CTATCGCTGGATCAAGTGGCTTCAGTAACTTCGGCAAACGGCGATTTGATTCCATAGCGAATAATAATGC
ATTTTCTGATTTTGGAAAACGACGACTCGACTCTATCGCTGGATCAAGTGGCTTCAGTAACTTCGGCAAA
CGGCGATTCGATTCCATAGCCAACAATAACGCATTTCGGATTTGGCAAAAGGCGATTTGATCCCATAGCA
AACAACAATGCATTTCGATTTGCAAAGCGATTGATCCCATAGCGACACATGCATTTCTGATTGGAAAAGA
GGTCGACTCTATATCTAGCATGGACAATGGCTCGT
